>Addgene plasmid #147308 | pnEA-NpM-DmSmaug_Q | depositor full sequence | sequence record 289755 | Full Sequence
TTCTTGAAGACGAAAGGGCCTCGTGATACGCCTATTTTTATAGGTTAATGTCATGATAATAATGGTTTCT
TAGACGTCAGGTGGCACTTTTCGGGGAAATGTGCGCGGAACCCCTATTTGTTTATTTTTCTAAATACATT
CAAATATGTATCCGCTCATGAGACAATAACCCTGATAAATGCTTCAATAATATTGAAAAAGGAAGAGTAT
GAGTATTCAACATTTCCGTGTCGCCCTTATTCCCTTTTTTGCGGCATTTTGCCTTCCTGTTTTTGCTCAC
CCAGAAACGCTGGTGAAAGTAAAAGATGCTGAAGATCAGTTGGGTGCACGAGTGGGTTACATCGAACTGG
ATCTCAACAGCGGTAAGATCCTTGAGAGTTTTCGCCCCGAAGAACGTTTTCCAATGATGAGCACTTTTAA
AGTTCTGCTATGTGGCGCGGTATTATCCCGTGTTGACGCCGGGCAAGAGCAACTCGGTCGCCGCATACAC
TATTCTCAGAATGACTTGGTTGAGTACTCACCAGTCACAGAAAAGCATCTTACGGATGGCATGACAGTAA
GAGAATTATGCAGTGCTGCCATAACCATGAGTGATAACACTGCGGCCAACTTACTTCTGACAACGATCGG
AGGACCGAAGGAGCTAACCGCTTTTTTGCACAACATGGGGGATCATGTAACTCGCCTTGATCGTTGGGAA
CCGGAGCTGAATGAAGCCATACCAAACGACGAGCGTGACACCACGATGCCTGCAGCAATGGCAACAACGT
TGCGCAAACTATTAACTGGCGAACTACTTACTCTAGCTTCCCGGCAACAATTAATAGACTGGATGGAGGC
GGATAAAGTTGCAGGACCACTTCTGCGCTCGGCCCTTCCGGCTGGCTGGTTTATTGCTGATAAATCTGGA
GCCGGTGAGCGTGGGTCTCGCGGTATCATTGCAGCACTGGGGCCAGATGGTAAGCCCTCCCGTATCGTAG
TTATCTACACGACGGGGAGTCAGGCAACTATGGATGAACGAAATAGACAGATCGCTGAGATAGGTGCCTC
ACTGATTAAGCATTGGTAACTGTCAGACCAAGTTTACTCATATATACTTTAGATTGATTTAAAACTTCAT
TTTTAATTTAAAAGGATCTAGGTGAAGATCCTTTTTGATAATCTCATGACCAAAATCCCTTAACGTGAGT
TTTCGTTCCACTGAGCGTCAGACCCCGTAGAAAAGATCAAAGGATCTTCTTGAGATCCTTTTTTTCTGCG
CGTAATCTGCTGCTTGCAAACAAAAAAACCACCGCTACCAGCGGTGGTTTGTTTGCCGGATCAAGAGCTA
CCAACTCTTTTTCCGAAGGTAACTGGCTTCAGCAGAGCGCAGATACCAAATACTGTCCTTCTAGTGTAGC
CGTAGTTAGGCCACCACTTCAAGAACTCTGTAGCACCGCCTACATACCTCGCTCTGCTAATCCTGTTACC
AGTGGCTGCTGCCAGTGGCGATAAGTCGTGTCTTACCGGGTTGGACTCAAGACGATAGTTACCGGATAAG
GCGCAGCGGTCGGGCTGAACGGGGGGTTCGTGCACACAGCCCAGCTTGGAGCGAACGACCTACACCGAAC
TGAGATACCTACAGCGTGAGCTATGAGAAAGCGCCACGCTTCCCGAAGGGAGAAAGGCGGACAGGTATCC
GGTAAGCGGCAGGGTCGGAACAGGAGAGCGCACGAGGGAGCTTCCAGGGGGAAACGCCTGGTATCTTTAT
AGTCCTGTCGGGTTTCGCCACCTCTGACTTGAGCGTCGATTTTTGTGATGCTCGTCAGGGGGGCGGAGCC
TATGGAAAAACGCCAGCAACGCGGCCTTTTTACGGTTCCTGGCCTTTTGCTGGCCTTTTGCTCACATGTT
CTTTCCTGCGTTATCCCCTGATTCTGTGGATAACCGTATTACCGCCTTTGAGTGAGCTGATACCGCTCGC
CGCAGCCGAACGACCGAGCGCAGCGAGTCAGTGAGCGAGGAAGCGGAAGAGCGCCTGATGCGGTATTTTC
TCCTTACGCATCTGTGCGGTATTTCACACCGCATATATGGTGCACTCTCAGTACAATCTGCTCTGATGCC
GCATAGTTAAGCCAGTATACACTCCGCTATCGCTACGTGACTGGGTCATGGCTGCGCCCCGACACCCGCC
AACACCCGCTGACGCGCCCTGACGGGCTTGTCTGCTCCCGGCATCCGCTTACAGACAAGCTGTGACCGTC
TCCGGGAGCTGCATGTGTCAGAGGTTTTCACCGTCATCACCGAAACGCGCGAGGCAGCTGCGGTAAAGCT
CATCAGCGTGGTCGTGAAGCGATTCACAGATGTCTGCCTGTTCATCCGCGTCCAGCTCGTTGAGTTTCTC
CAGAAGCGTTAATGTCTGGCTTCTGATAAAGCGGGCCATGTTAAGGGCGGTTTTTTCCTGTTTGGTCACT
GATGCCTCCGTGTAAGGGGGATTTCTGTTCATGGGGGTAATGATACCGATGAAACGAGAGAGGATGCTCA
CGATACGGGTTACTGATGATGAACATGCCCGGTTACTGGAACGTTGTGAGGGTAAACAACTGGCGGTATG
GATGCGGCGGGACCAGAGAAAAATCACTCAGGGTCAATGCCAGCGCTTCGTTAATACAGATGTAGGTGTT
CCACAGGGTAGCCAGCAGCATCCTGCGATGCAGATCCGGAACATAATGGTGCAGGGCGCTGACTTCCGCG
TTTCCAGACTTTACGAAACACGGAAACCGAAGACCATTCATGTTGTTGCTCAGGTCGCAGACGTTTTGCA
GCAGCAGTCGCTTCACGTTCGCTCGCGTATCGGTGATTCATTCTGCTAACCAGTAAGGCAACCCCGCCAG
CCTAGCCGGGTCCTCAACGACAGGAGCACGATCATGCGCACCCGTGGCCAGGACCCAACGCTGCCCGAGA
TGCGCCGCGTGCGGCTGCTGGAGATGGCGGACGCGATGGATATGTTCTGCCAAGGGTTGGTTTGCGCATT
CACAGTTCTCCGCAAGAATTGATTGGCTCCAATTCTTGGAGTGGTGAATCCGTTAGCGAGGTGCCGCCGG
CTTCCATTCAGGTCGAGGTGGCCCGGCTCCATGCACCGCGACGCAACGCGGGGAGGCAGACAAGGTATAG
GGCGGCGCCTACAATCCATGCCAACCCGTTCCATGTGCTCGCCGAGGCGGCATAAATCGCCGTGACGATC
AGCGGTCCAGTGATCGAAGTTAGGCTGGTAAGAGCCGCGAGCGATCCTTGAAGCTGTCCCTGATGGTCGT
CATCTACCTGCCTGGACAGCATGGCCTGCAACGCGGGCATCCCGATGCCGCCGGAAGCGAGAAGAATCAT
AATGGGGAAGGCCATCCAGCCTCGCGTCGCGAACGCCAGCAAGACGTAGCCCAGCGCGTCGGCCGCCATG
CCGGCGATAATGGCCTGCTTCTCGCCGAAACGTTTGGTGGCGGGACCAGTGACGAAGGCTTGAGCGAGGG
CGTGCAAGATTCCGAATACCGCAAGCGACAGGCCGATCATCGTCGCGCTCCAGCGAAAGCGGTCCTCGCC
GAAAATGACCCAGAGCGCTGCCGGCACCTGTCCTACGAGTTGCATGATAAAGAAGACAGTCATAAGTGCG
GCGACGATAGTCATGCCCCGCGCCCACCGGAAGGAGCTGACTGGGTTGAAGGCTCTCAAGGGCATCGGTC
GAGATCCCGGTGCCTAATGAGTGAGCTAACTTACATTAATTGCGTTGCGCTCACTGCCCGCTTTCCAGTC
GGGAAACCTGTCGTGCCAGCTGCATTAATGAATCGGCCAACGCGCGGGGAGAGGCGGTTTGCGTATTGGG
CGCCAGGGTGGTTTTTCTTTTCACCAGTGAGACGGGCAACAGCTGATTGCCCTTCACCGCCTGGCCCTGA
GAGAGTTGCAGCAAGCGGTCCACGCTGGTTTGCCCCAGCAGGCGAAAATCCTGTTTGATGGTGGTTAACG
GCGGGATATAACATGAGCTGTCTTCGGTATCGTCGTATCCCACTACCGAGATATCCGCACCAACGCGCAG
CCCGGACTCGGTAATGGCGCGCATTGCGCCCAGCGCCATCTGATCGTTGGCAACCAGCATCGCAGTGGGA
ACGATGCCCTCATTCAGCATTTGCATGGTTTGTTGAAAACCGGACATGGCACTCCAGTCGCCTTCCCGTT
CCGCTATCGGCTGAATTTGATTGCGAGTGAGATATTTATGCCAGCCAGCCAGACGCAGACGCGCCGAGAC
AGAACTTAATGGGCCCGCTAACAGCGCGATTTGCTGGTGACCCAATGCGACCAGATGCTCCACGCCCAGT
CGCGTACCGTCTTCATGGGAGAAAATAATACTGTTGATGGGTGTCTGGTCAGAGACATCAAGAAATAACG
CCGGAACATTAGTGCAGGCAGCTTCCACAGCAATGGCATCCTGGTCATCCAGCGGATAGTTAATGATCAG
CCCACTGACGCGTTGCGCGAGAAGATTGTGCACCGCCGCTTTACAGGCTTCGACGCCGCTTCGTTCTACC
ATCGACACCACCACGCTGGCACCCAGTTGATCGGCGCGAGATTTAATCGCCGCGACAATTTGCGACGGCG
CGTGCAGGGCCAGACTGGAGGTGGCAACGCCAATCAGCAACGACTGTTTGCCCGCCAGTTGTTGTGCCAC
GCGGTTGGGAATGTAATTCAGCTCCGCCATCGCCGCTTCCACTTTTTCCCGCGTTTTCGCAGAAACGTGG
CTGGCCTGGTTCACCACGCGGGAAACGGTCTGATAAGAGACACCGGCATACTCTGCGACATCGTATAACG
TTACTGGTTTCACATTCACCACCCTGAATTGACTCTCTTCCGGGCGCTATCATGCCATACCGCGAAAGGT
TTTGCGCCATTCGATGGTGTCCGGGATCTCGACGCTCTCCCTTATGCGACTCCTGCATTAGGAAGCAGCC
CAGTAGTAGGTTGAGGCCGTTGAGCACCGCCGCCGCAAGGAATGGTGCATGCAAGGAGATGGCGCCCAAC
AGTCCCCCGGCCACGGGGCCTGCCACCATACCCACGCCGAAACAAGCGCTCATGAGCCCGAAGTGGCGAG
CCCGATCTTCCCCATCGGTGATGTCGGCGATATAGGCGCCAGCAACCGCACCTGTGGCGCCGGTGATGCC
GGCCACGATGCGTCCGGCGTAGAGGATCGAGATCTCGATCCCGCGAAATTAATACGACTCACTATAGGGG
AATTGTGAGCGGATAACAATTCCCCACTAGTAATAATTTTGTTTAACTTTAAGAAGGAGATATACCATGG
AAACTGAAGAAGGTAAACTGGTAATCTGGATTAACGGCGATAAAGGCTATAACGGTCTCGCTGAAGTCGG
TAAGAAATTCGAGAAAGATACCGGAATTAAAGTCACCGTTGAGCATCCGGATAAACTGGAAGAGAAATTC
CCACAGGTTGCGGCAACTGGCGATGGCCCTGACATTATCTTCTGGGCACACGACCGCTTTGGTGGCTACG
CTCAATCTGGCCTGTTGGCTGAAATCACCCCGGACAAAGCGTTCCAGGACAAGCTGTATCCGTTTACCTG
GGATGCCGTACGTTACAACGGCAAGCTGATTGCTTACCCGATCGCTGTTGAAGCGTTATCGCTGATTTAT
AACAAAGACCTGCTGCCGAACCCGCCAAAAACCTGGGAAGAGATCCCGGCGCTGGATAAAGAACTGAAAG
CGAAAGGTAAGAGCGCCCTGATGTTCAACCTGCAAGAACCGTACTTCACCTGGCCGCTGATTGCTGCTGA
CGGGGGTTATGCGTTCAAGTATGAAAACGGCAAGTACGACATTAAAGACGTGGGCGTGGATAACGCTGGC
GCGAAAGCGGGTCTGACCTTCCTGGTTGACCTGATTAAAAACAAACACATGAATGCAGACACCGATTACT
CCATCGCAGAAGCTGCCTTTAATAAAGGCGAAACAGCGATGACCATCAACGGCCCGTGGGCATGGTCCAA
CATCGACACCAGCAAAGTGAATTATGGTGTAACGGTACTGCCGACCTTCAAGGGTCAACCATCCAAACCG
TTCGTTGGCGTGCTGAGCGCAGGTATTAACGCCGCCAGTCCGAACAAAGAGCTGGCAAAAGAGTTCCTCG
AAAACTATCTGCTGACTGATGAAGGTCTGGAAGCGGTTAATAAAGACAAACCGCTGGGTGCCGTAGCGCT
GAAGTCTTACGAGGAAGAGTTGGCGAAAGATCCACGTATTGCCGCCACGATGGAAAACGCCCAGAAAGGT
GAAATCATGCCGAACATCCCGCAGATGTCCGCTTTCTGGTATGCCGTGCGTACTGCGGTGATCAACGCCG
CCAGCGGTCGTCAGACTGTCGATGAAGCCCTTAAAGACGCGCAGACTGGTACCGGCAGCGGCCTGGAAGT
TCTGTTCCAGGGGCCCCATATGATGAAGTACGCAACTGGAACTGACAACGCGATGACCTCCGGCATCAGC
GGCCAAACCAATAACTCTAACAGTGCATCCAACGAGATGCAGCCAACCACATCAACGCCTACTGCAGCCC
ACAAGGAGGCCACATCAACGGCCACGACGACGGCGACATACGCCAATGGCAATCCCAATTCTAACGCCAA
TCCCAGCCAGAGCCAGCCGTCCAATGCGCTGTTTTGCGAGCAGGTGACCACAGTGACAAATCTCTTCGAG
AAGTGGAACGACTGCGAGCGAACCGTCGTGATGTACGCGCTGCTCAAGCGGCTGCGCTACCCGAGCCTCA
AGTTTCTACAGTATTCTATCGACAGCAACCTGACCCAGAACCTGGGCACCTCGCAGACCAATCTGAGCAG
CGTGGTTATTGACATCAATGCCAACAATCCGGTGTACCTGCAGAATCTACTCAACGCCTACAAGACGTTC
CAGCCATGTGACCTGCTCGACGCCATGTCCTCCTCGTCGTCCGACAAGGACTCGATGCCATGTTACGGCA
GTGACTTCCAGATCACCACATCAGCGCAGTGTGACGAGCGAAAGCTGTATGCCCGCAAGGAGGACATTCT
GCATGAAGTACTGAACATGCTGCCTCTGCTGAAGCCGGGCAATGAGGAGGCCAAGCTTATCTACCTGACC
CTCATACCAGTTGCCGTCAAGGACACCATGCAGCAAATTGTGCCCACGGAGTTGGTGCAGCAGATCTTCT
CGTACCTACTCATCCATCCAGCTATCACCAGCGAGGACAGACGTTCGCTCAACATTTGGCTGCGTCACTT
GGAGGATCATATCCAAGCGGCTGCGGCGGGCCTGACAAATCGCAGTTACTTCCTGCAGCCCTCGCCGCAA
CTGGTCGCTGGTGGTAGCTCAACAGGCAGTGGTAGCTGTTCCTCTTCGGCGACCAGCTCTTCGACAGCAT
CCTGTTCGTCGGTGGCCTCATCCTCGTTGTGCCCCGCAAGCGGCAGCCGTTCCTCACGCACCAACGACTG
GCAAACGATCGCCCCGCCCAGCAAGCAATTGCAAAACAAATTGGCCGGTGATTGGCGTGGCAATGGAGGC
GGCAGCTCCAGCGGGTCGATCAATCCACTCTGTGATAATCTTAATGGTATTACCCTGAACGAATTAGCTT
CTAGTCAGAACAGTCTCGGCCTGTCGCTGGAGGGCAGCTCTTCCCTGGTCAACGGTGTGGTCGCTGGTGC
AGGCTCTATGTTGGGAATCGCTGGTGGCGACGATCATGACACGTCATTTAGCAAGAATGGCACGGAGATT
CTCGATTTTGACCCGGTGACGGCGGACATGGGTGAGGCCTGTAGTCTGGCCAGCAGTAGCCTTTGTGGAC
GTAACGGTGGAAATCCTGTTGAGGATCGATCGCAACCTCCGCCGAATCTTCAGCAGCAATTGCTTCAGCC
TCCTCCCTATGCCTCGATCCTTATGGGAAACGTGGGCGATCAGTTTGGAGAGATCAACCGGTGGAGCCTG
GACAGCAAGATTGCAGCCCTGAAGACGCGGCGCTCTAACAGCCTCACCACGCAAACGATCTCTAGCTGTT
CCAGCTCGTCTAACTCATCGGTGATCACGGTCAATGACAACTGCTCCAATTCAACGGAGAATCTGGCACA
GTTTGCCAACAAGCCCCGTAGTTTTTCCTTATCGATTGAGCATCAGCGCGGCGCCTTGATGAACAGCGGT
TCCGATACTCGTCTGGATGAATTCAAGCCCAATTATATTAAGTTCCACACGCGCAACGTGGGCATGTCGG
GAATCGGACTCTGGCTAAAATCCTTGCGTCTGCACAAGTACATCGAGCTGTTCAAGAACATGACGTACGA
GGAAATGCTCTTGATCACCGAGGACTTTCTGCAGAGTGTTGGCGTCACCAAGGGCGCCTCCCACAAGCTT
GCCCTTTGCATTGATAAGCTGAAGGAACGGGCCAATATTCTTAACCGGGTAGAACAAGAACTGCTATCGG
GTCAAATGGAGCTGAGCACGGCGGTTGAGGAGCTAACAAATATTGTGCTGACACCAATGAAGCCACTGGA
GTCTCCAGGACCACCGGAGGAAAACATTGGTCTGCGTTTTCTTAAGGTCATTGACATTGTGACCAATACG
TTGCAGCAGGATCCGTATGCTGTCCAAGACGACGAGACTTTGGGTGTGCTTATGTGGATTCTAGACCGTT
CTATCCACAACGAGGCATTTATGAATCATGCCAGTCAACTCAAGGACCTGAAGTTTAAGTTGTCCAAGAT
GAAGATCTCCATGGTTCCCAAAATGCATCACGTTAAGCCAGCCGGCGTCGGGCCAAACAATGGGAACATT
AACAAGCCAAGATGGAATGGTAAGACTCGCAAATGCGATACTAAAAATGGCAGCAACGATAGGATTAACA
ACCGCAAAAACTCCAACGACATGCTAAACTTTTCGCTAAATTGCCTGCCACACCCGCTGCCCCATCATTC
GCAGCAGGCTCCGCCGCCTCTGCCACAGTTTGACTACAACGGCTATGGCGGCGGTCCATCCCATCAGCCG
CAGTACAAGAGCTCCTCGTACCCAAGCTTCATGGGTAATCCTCAGCAGCAGCCACCACCGCCGCCGTCTA
GTAAGTCGCATCATCATCCCCAGCAGATGCAACAGATGCTGCAGCAACACAACCACTTTCCAGCGCTGCC
TCAGCAGACGCCACCACAATCGCATCGCCGGTCGCTGAATAATCTTATTCTGGTGGCCGGAGGTCCGCAG
CAACCGCAGCAATTGATCTTTAAGCCCGGTCAGGGAGTGCTCACCAACAACGGATCTAACGACAACCTGG
TATTGGAACGCAATCAGCAGTCGCAGCAGCAGAGAAAACTTAGCGGAGGAGTGTCCAGTGCGGAGCAACA
ACCAAAGAAGACCATGGCCGCTGTTGTGATGGAAAATTTGGCCAAATTTGATCAACATTTTACGCTATTC
TAACCTAGGAGATCCGGCTGCTAACAAAGCCCGAAAGGAAGCTGAGTTGGCTGCTGCCACCGCTGAGCAA
TAACTAGCATAACCCCTTGGGGCCTCTAAACGGGTCTTGAGGGGTTTTTTGCTGAAAGGAGGAACTATAT
CCGGATATCCCGCAAGAGGCCCGGCAGTACCGGCATAACCAAGCCTATGCCTACAGCATCCAGGGTGACG
GTGCCGAGGATGACGATGAGCGCATTGTTAGATTTCATACACGGTGCCTGACTGCGTTAGCAATTTAACT
GTGATAAACTACCGCATTAAAGCTTATCGATGATAAGCTGTCAAACATGAGAA
Features (pLannotate 1.2.2; 20 found; start..end, strand, type, name):
    104..208     +  promoter       AmpR promoter: bla
    209..1069    +  CDS            AmpR: β-lactamase; bla; confers resistance to ampicillin, carbenicillin, and related antibiotics
   1240..1828    +  rep_origin     ori: high-copy-number ColE1/pMB1/pBR322/pUC origin of replication
   2014..2156    -  misc_feature   bom: basis of mobility region from pBR322
   2258..2449    -  CDS            rop: Rop protein, which maintains plasmids at low copy number; rop
   2466..2846    +  CDS            YPB1_ECOLX: Protein predicted: Swiss-Prot protein existence level 4. From Escherichia coli.
   3088..3712    -  CDS            TcR (fragment): tetracycline efflux protein; tet; confers resistance to tetracycline
   3727..3748    -  protein_bind   CAP binding site: CAP binding activates transcription in the presence of cAMP. E. coli catabolite activator protein
   3761..4843    -  CDS            lacI: lac repressor; lacI; The lac repressor binds to the lac operator to inhibit transcription in E. coli. This inhibition can be relieved by adding lactose or isopropyl-β-D-thiogalactopyranoside (IPTG).
   4844..4921    -  promoter       lacI promoter: lacI
   4929..5208    -  CDS            TcR (fragment): tetracycline efflux protein; tet; confers resistance to tetracycline
   5230..5248    +  promoter       T7 promoter: promoter for bacteriophage T7 RNA polymerase
   5249..5273    +  protein_bind   lac operator: The lac repressor binds to the lac operator to inhibit transcription in E. coli. This inhibition can be relieved by adding lactose or isopropyl-β-D-thiogalactopyranoside (IPTG). lac repressor encoded by lacI
   5288..5310    +  RBS            RBS: efficient ribosome binding site from bacteriophage T7 gene 10 (Olins and Rangwala, 1989)
   5321..6417    +  CDS            MBP (fragment): maltose binding protein from E. coli; malE (mutated); This version of the gene does not encode a signal sequence, so MBP will remain in the cytosol.
   6463..9450    +  CDS            smg: SMG_DROME - Experimental evidence at protein level: Swiss-Prot protein existence level 1. Translation regulator that binds to the 3'-UTR of specific mRNAs such as nanos (nos) and prevents their translation. Prevents translation of unlocalized nos in the bulk cytoplasm via the recruitment of cup. From Drosophila melanogaster (Fruit fly).
   9467..9516    +  CDS            SET1 (fragment): solubility-enhancement tag derived from T7 phage gene 10B
   9524..9571    +  terminator     T7 terminator: transcription terminator for bacteriophage T7 RNA polymerase
   9594..9698    -  CDS            TcR (fragment): tetracycline efflux protein; tet; confers resistance to tetracycline
   9746..9774    -  promoter       tet promoter: E. coli promoter for tetracycline efflux protein gene
