[The description below was written by a language model from this plasmid's Addgene catalogue record and pLannotate feature annotations shown in this document.]
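Description:
pnEA-NpM-DmSmaug_Q is a 9,783 nt bacterial expression plasmid for producing the Drosophila melanogaster protein Smaug (smg) in E. coli. The catalogue lists the backbone as unknown, but the annotated features point to a pBR322/pET-style architecture. It has a ColE1/pMB1-type origin accompanied by the bom mobility region and the rop gene, which keeps copy number low and so agrees with the "low copy" catalogue entry. Several disrupted fragments of the tetracycline resistance gene and its promoter remain as leftovers of the parental vector. Selection is by ampicillin through the bla gene under its own promoter.

The expression cassette is a standard inducible T7 system. A T7 promoter is followed by a lac operator and the strong phage T7 gene 10 ribosome binding site, and a lacI gene carried on the plasmid supplies the repressor. Transcription therefore requires a host providing T7 RNA polymerase and is relieved by IPTG. The open reading frame begins with a maltose binding protein lacking its signal sequence, so it stays cytosolic and serves as an N-terminal solubility and affinity tag. A short unannotated linker whose content is not stated in the record separates it from the Smaug coding sequence of roughly 3 kb. A T7 terminator closes the unit; the short "SET1" fragment annotated just upstream of it probably reflects vector-derived T7 gene 10 sequence rather than a deliberate tag.

According to the depositor, the insert differs from the NCBI reference by ten silent mutations and a deletion of amino acids 961–963. Smaug is a translational regulator that binds the 3′ UTR of mRNAs such as nanos. The stated purpose is simply its bacterial expression, and the depositor sequence may be theoretical.
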