Addgene plasmid #147308: pnEA-NpM-DmSmaug_Q
Purpose: Bacterial Expression of DmSmaug
Depositing lab: Elisa Izaurralde. Depositing organization: Max Planck Institute for Developmental Biology.
Backbone
  Vector backbone: Unknown
  Vector type: Bacterial Expression
Growth in bacteria
  Bacterial resistance: Ampicillin, 100 μg/mL
  Growth temperature: 37°C
  Growth strain: DH5alpha
  Copy number: Low Copy
Gene/Insert
  Gene/Insert name: DmSmaug
  Species: D. melanogaster (fly)
  Mutation: 10 silent mutations and a deletion of the AA 961-963 compared to the sequence given by NCBI: NM_079263.2
  Entrez Gene: smg (a.k.a. Dmel_CG5263, CG5263, D69, Dmel\CG5263, SMG, SmG, Smaug, Smg, anon-D69, anonD69)
  Cloning method: Unknown
Terms and licenses: Academic/Nonprofit Terms; Industry Terms: Not Available to Industry
Depositor comments: Plasmids from this collection were made available to the research community and donated after the lab closed. Please note that the sequence provided by the depositing laboratory may be theoretical/predicted or based on Sanger sequencing results. There may be discrepancies between sequencing results obtained by Addgene and the depositor sequence. If an Addgene verified sequence is not available, please contact before placing your order to request that our lab fully sequence the plasmid.
How to cite: pnEA-NpM-DmSmaug_Q was a gift from Elisa Izaurralde (Addgene plasmid # 147308 ; http://n2t.net/addgene:147308 ; RRID:Addgene_147308)
